>Addgene plasmid #230100 | AiP11584 - pAAV-hsA2-AiE0090m-minRho-SYFP2-WPRE3-BGHpA (Alias: CN1584) | addgene full sequence | sequence record 462681 | Addgene NGS Result
CCTGCAGGCAGCTGCGCGCTCGCTCGCTCACTGAGGCCGCCCGGGCGTCGGGCGACCTTTGGTCGCCCGG
CCTCAGTGAGCGAGCGAGCGCGCAGAGAGGGAGTGGCCAACTCCATCACTAGGGGTTCCTGCGGCCGCAA
CGCGTTTAGAACAATGGCTGGCCCATAGTAAATGCCGTGTTAGTGTGTTAGTTGCTGTTCTTCCACGTCA
GAAGAGGCACAGACAAATTACCACCAGGTGGCGCTCAGAGTCTGCGGAGGCATCACAACAGCCCTGAATT
TGAATCCTGCTCTGCCACTGCCTAGTTGAGACCTTTTACTACCTGACTAGCTGTTTGTGTATTTTAGGTG
TTTGTTTCAGGCAAGGCTTCCTCCCTTGAGTCCCTTTCTGTCTCAGGTGGATGATCTCATTATACAAGTC
AAGCTTTGAATTACTTCAGCCATACCCTCCCCTTCCACTCCATCCCAAATAAAAATGAGTTACACAGAAC
CCACCAGCAGTACTTTACGAGTACCAGCAATTGCAACCGTGCATCCTTAATAGTGGCGTAATCAAAAGTT
ATGATGCATTTTTCTGTAATCACAAGAAATGATACCACTTAGTGCTAAGTAAAGCCAATTCCCTACCACA
CAGAAAGGCAAAAGCGCTTCCATTTTCACTTTGAAATGAGTGAGTCAGAATCAATTTGGTAAAGCAGTTA
ACAGCAACTGTGTGCCCCTTTCGAGAATTCGATATCATAATCAACCATAGGTACCGAGCTCGGGATTCAG
CCGGGAGCTTAGGGAGGGGAGGTCACTTCATAAGGGCCTGGGGGGGGAGTTGGAGCCACGAGTCGTCCAG
CCGGAGCCCCGTGTGGCTGAGCTCCGGCCTCAGAAGCATCCCCGGGTTGGATCCTTCGAAGCTAGCGCTA
CCGGTCGCCACCATGGTGAGCAAGGGCGAGGAGCTGTTCACCGGGGTGGTGCCCATCCTGGTCGAGCTGG
ACGGCGACGTAAACGGCCACAAGTTCAGCGTGTCCGGCGAGGGCGAGGGCGATGCCACCTACGGCAAGCT
GACCCTGAAGCTGATCTGCACCACCGGCAAGCTGCCCGTGCCCTGGCCCACCCTCGTGACCACCCTGGGC
TACGGCGTGCAGTGCTTCGCCCGCTACCCCGACCACATGAAGCAGCACGACTTCTTCAAGTCCGCCATGC
CCGAAGGCTACGTCCAGGAGCGCACCATCTTCTTCAAGGACGACGGCAACTACAAGACCCGCGCCGAGGT
GAAGTTCGAGGGCGACACCCTGGTGAACCGCATCGAGCTGAAGGGCATCGACTTCAAGGAGGACGGCAAC
ATCCTGGGGCACAAGCTGGAGTACAACTACAACAGCCACAACGTCTATATCACCGCCGACAAGCAGAAGA
ACGGCATCAAGGCCAACTTCAAGATCCGCCACAACATCGAGGACGGCGGCGTGCAGCTCGCCGACCACTA
CCAGCAGAACACCCCCATCGGCGACGGCCCCGTGCTGCTGCCCGACAACCACTACCTGAGCTACCAGTCC
AAGCTGAGCAAAGACCCCAACGAGAAGCGCGATCACATGGTCCTGCTGGAGTTCGTGACCGCCGCCGGGA
TCACTCTCGGCATGGACGAGCTGTACAAGTAAGTCGACATCATAATCAACCTCTGGATTACAAAATTTGT
GAAAGATTGACTGGTATTCTTAACTATGTTGCTCCTTTTACGCTATGTGGATACGCTGCTTTAATGCCTT
TGTATCATGCTATTGCTTCCCGTATGGCTTTCATTTTCTCCTCCTTGTATAAATCCTGGTTAGTTCTTGC
CACGGCGGAACTCATCGCCGCCTGCCTTGCCCGCTGCTGGACAGGGGCTCGGCTGTTGGGCACTGACAAT
TCCGTGGCTCGAGAGATCTTCGACTGTGCCTTCTAGTTGCCAGCCATCTGTTGTTTGCCCCTCCCCCGTG
CCTTCCTTGACCCTGGAAGGTGCCACTCCCACTGTCCTTTCCTAATAAAATGAGGAAATTGCATCGCATT
GTCTGAGTAGGTGTCATTCTATTCTGGGGGGTGGGGTGGGGCAGGACAGCAAGGGGGAGGATTGGGAAGA
CAATAGCAGGCATGAGATCTCACGTGCGGACCGAGCGGCCGCAGGAACCCCTAGTGATGGAGTTGGCCAC
TCCCTCTCTGCGCGCTCGCTCGCTCACTGAGGCCGGGCGACCAAAGGTCGCCCGACGCCCGGGCTTTGCC
CGGGCGGCCTCAGTGAGCGAGCGAGCGCGCAGCTGCCTGCAGGGGCGCCTGATGCGGTATTTTCTCCTTA
CGCATCTGTGCGGTATTTCACACCGCATA
[95 nt withheld, positions 2340-2434]
T
[46 nt withheld, positions 2436-2481]
C
[141 nt withheld, positions 2483-2623]
CCTTTGACGTTGGAGTCCACGTTCTTT
[37 nt withheld, positions 2651-2687]
ACTCTATCTCGGGCTATTCTTTTGATTTATAAGGGATTTTGCCGATTTCGGTCTATTGGTTAAAAAATGA
GCTGATTTAACAAAAATTTAACGGGAATTTTAACAAAATATTAACGTTTACAATTTTATGGTGCACTCTC
AGTACAATCTGCTCTGATGCCGCATAGTTAAGCCAGCCCCGACACCCGCCAACACCCGCTGACGCGCCCT
GACGGGCTTGTCTGCTCCCGGCATCCGCTTACAGACAAGCTGTGACCGTCTCCGGGAGCTGCATGTGTCA
GAGGTTTTCACCGTCATCACCGAAACGCGCGAGACGAAAGGGCCTCGTGATACGCCTATTTTTATAGGTT
AATGTCATGATAATAATGGTTTCTTAGACGTCAGGTGGCACTTTTCGGGGAAATGTGCGCGGAACCCCTA
TTTGTTTATTTTTCTAAATACATTCAAATATGTATCCGCTCATGAGACAATAACCCTGATAAATGCTTCA
ATAATATTGAAAAAGGAAGAGTATGAGTATTCAACATTTCCGTGTCGCCCTTATTCCCTTTTTTGCGGCA
TTTTGCCTTCCTGTTTTTGCTCACCCAGAAACGCTGGTGAAAGTAAAAGATGCTGAAGATCAGTTGGGTG
CACGAGTGGGTTACATCGAACTGGATCTCAACAGCGGTAAGATCCTTGAGAGTTTTCGCCCCGAAGAACG
TTTTCCAATGATGAGCACTTTTAAAGTTCTGCTATGTGGCGCGGTATTATCCCGTATTGACGCCGGGCAA
GAGCAACTCGGTCGCCGCATACACTATTCTCAGAATGACTTGGTTGAGTACTCACCAGTCACAGAAAAGC
ATCTTACGGATGGCATGACAGTAAGAGAATTATGCAGTGCTGCCATAACCATGAGTGATAACACTGCGGC
CAACTTACTTCTGACAACGATCGGAGGACCGAAGGAGCTAACCGCTTTTTTGCACAACATGGGGGATCAT
GTAACTCGCCTTGATCGTTGGGAACCGGAGCTGAATGAAGCCATACCAAACGACGAGCGTGACACCACGA
TGCCTGTAGCAATGGCAACAACGTTGCGCAAACTATTAACTGGCGAACTACTTACTCTAGCTTCCCGGCA
ACAATTAATAGACTGGATGGAGGCGGATAAAGTTGCAGGACCACTTCTGCGCTCGGCCCTTCCGGCTGGC
TGGTTTATTGCTGATAAATCTGGAGCCGGTGAGCGTGGGTCTCGCGGTATCATTGCAGCACTGGGGCCAG
ATGGTAAGCCCTCCCGTATCGTAGTTATCTACACGACGGGGAGTCAGGCAACTATGGATGAACGAAATAG
ACAGATCGCTGAGATAGGTGCCTCACTGATTAAGCATTGGTAACTGTCAGACCAAGTTTACTCATATATA
CTTTAGATTGATTTAAAACTTCATTTTTAATTTAAAAGGATCTAGGTGAAGATCCTTTTTGATAATCTCA
TGACCAAAATCCCTTAACGTGAGTTTTCGTTCCACTGAGCGTCAGACCCCGTAGAAAAGATCAAAGGATC
TTCTTGAGATCCTTTTTTTCTGCGCGTAATCTGCTGCTTGCAAACAAAAAAACCACCGCTACCAGCGGTG
GTTTGTTTGCCGGATCAAGAGCTACCAACTCTTTTTCCGAAGGTAACTGGCTTCAGCAGAGCGCAGATAC
CAAATACTGTTCTTCTAGTGTAGCCGTAGTTAGGCCACCACTTCAAGAACTCTGTAGCACCGCCTACATA
CCTCGCTCTGCTAATCCTGTTACCAGTGGCTGCTGCCAGTGGCGATAAGTCGTGTCTTACCGGGTTGGAC
TCAAGACGATAGTTACCGGATAAGGCGCAGCGGTCGGGCTGAACGGGGGGTTCGTGCACACAGCCCAGCT
TGGAGCGAACGACCTACACCGAACTGAGATACCTACAGCGTGAGCTATGAGAAAGCGCCACGCTTCCCGA
AGGGAGAAAGGCGGACAGGTATCCGGTAAGCGGCAGGGTCGGAACAGGAGAGCGCACGAGGGAGCTTCCA
GGGGGAAACGCCTGGTATCTTTATAGTCCTGTCGGGTTTCGCCACCTCTGACTTGAGCGTCGATTTTTGT
GATGCTCGTCAGGGGGGCGGAGCCTATGGAAAAACGCCAGCAACGCGGCCTTTTTACGGTTCCTGGCCTT
TTGCTGGCCTTTTGCTCACATGT
Features (pLannotate 1.2.2; 14 found; start..end, strand, type, name):
     12..39      +  repeat_region  AAV2 ITR (fragment): inverted terminal repeat of adeno-associated virus serotype 2 inverted
     68..95      +  repeat_region  AAV2 ITR (fragment): inverted terminal repeat of adeno-associated virus serotype 2 inverted
    923..1639    +  CDS            SYFP2: SYFP2 is a basic (constitutively fluorescent) yellow fluorescent protein published in 2006, derived from Aequorea victoria. It is reported to be a very rapidly-maturing monomer with moderate acid sensitivity.
   1654..1811    +  misc_feature   WPRE (fragment): woodchuck hepatitis virus posttranscriptional regulatory element
   1817..1897    +  misc_feature   WPRE (fragment): woodchuck hepatitis virus posttranscriptional regulatory element
   1914..2025    +  polyA_signal   bGH poly(A) signal: bovine growth hormone polyadenylation signal
   2143..2283    +  repeat_region  AAV2 ITR: inverted terminal repeat of adeno-associated virus serotype 2 inverted
   2288..2339    -  misc_feature   bom (fragment): basis of mobility region from pBR322
   2358..2813    +  rep_origin     f1 ori (sequence partly withheld): f1 bacteriophage origin of replication; arrow indicates direction of (+) strand synthesis
   2814..2863    -  misc_feature   bom (fragment): basis of mobility region from pBR322
   2965..3000    -  CDS            rop (fragment): Rop protein, which maintains plasmids at low copy number; rop
   3095..3199    +  promoter       AmpR promoter: bla
   3200..4060    +  CDS            AmpR: β-lactamase; bla; confers resistance to ampicillin, carbenicillin, and related antibiotics
   4231..4819    +  rep_origin     ori: high-copy-number ColE1/pMB1/pBR322/pUC origin of replication
