[The description below was written by a language model from this plasmid's Addgene catalogue record and pLannotate feature annotations shown in this document.]
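Description:
AiP11584 - pAAV-hsA2-AiE0090m-minRho-SYFP2-WPRE3-BGHpA (alias CN1584) is an AAV transfer plasmid built on a pAAV2 backbone, about 4.9 kb in the sequenced record. It is designed to produce recombinant adeno-associated virus that reports the activity of a candidate brain cell-type enhancer. It is maintained in bacteria through a high-copy ColE1/pUC-type origin and selected with ampicillin via the β-lactamase gene and its native promoter. An f1 phage origin and small remnants of pBR322 bom and rop sequences are also present in the backbone. The AAV2 inverted terminal repeats define the segment that is packaged into virions. The annotation detects a complete ITR downstream of the cassette but only short ITR fragments at the upstream end.

Between the ITRs, the enhancer AiE0090m sits upstream of the minimal minRho promoter, which has little activity by itself. Expression of the downstream reporter should therefore depend largely on the enhancer and be restricted to the cells in which that enhancer is active. The reporter is SYFP2, a rapidly maturing monomeric yellow fluorescent protein derived from Aequorea victoria. It is followed by WPRE3, a shortened woodchuck hepatitis virus posttranscriptional element that boosts transcript expression while saving packaging space; this appears in the feature table as two WPRE fragments. A bovine growth hormone polyadenylation signal ends the transcript. The enhancer, the minRho promoter and the "hsA2" element in the name are not annotated in the feature table and presumably lie in the unannotated region upstream of SYFP2; the record does not explain what hsA2 is. The stated purpose is to drive AAV-mediated transgene expression in specific populations of brain cells, though the record does not say which populations AiE0090m targets.
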