Addgene plasmid #230100: AiP11584 - pAAV-hsA2-AiE0090m-minRho-SYFP2-WPRE3-BGHpA (Alias: CN1584)
Purpose: AiE0090m is an enhancer sequence, designed to drive AAV-mediated transgene expression in specific populations of brain cells
Depositing lab: Allen Institute for Brain Science & Boaz Levi. Depositing organization: Allen Institute. Publication: A suite of enhancer AAVs and transgenic mouse lines for genetic access to cortical cell types. Ben-Simon Y, Hooper M, Narayan S, Daigle TL, Dwivedi D, Way SW, Oster A, Stafford DA, Mich JK, Taormina MJ, Martinez RA, Opitz-Araya X, Roth JR, Alexander JR, Allen S, Amster A, Arbuckle J, Ayala A, Baker PM, Bakken TE, Barcelli T, Barta S, Bendrick J, Bertagnolli D, Bielstein C, Bishwakarma P, Bowlus J, Boyer G, Brouner K, Casian B, Casper T, Chakka AB, Chakrabarty R, Chance RK, Chavan S, Clark M, Colbert K, Collman F, Daniel S, Departee M, DiValentin P, Donadio N, Dotson N, Egdorf T, Fliss T, Gabitto M, Garcia J, Gary A, Gasperini M, Gloe J, Goldy J, Gore BB, Graybuck L, Greisman N, Haeseleer F, Halterman C, Haradon Z, Hastings SD, Helback O, Ho W, Hockemeyer D, Huang C, Huff S, Hunker A, Johansen N, Jones D, Juneau Z, Kalmbach B, Kannan M, Khem S, Kussick E, Kutsal R, Larsen R, Lee C, Lee AY, Leibly M, Lenz GH, Li S, Liang E, Lusk N, Madigan Z, Malloy J, Malone J, McCue R, Melchor J, Mollenkopf T, Moosman S, Morin E, Newman D, Ng L, Ngo K, Omstead V, Otto S, Oyama A, Pena N, Pham T, Phillips E, Pom CA, Potekhina L, Ransford S, Ray PL, Rette D, Reynoldson C, Rimorin C, Rocha D, Ruiz A, Sanchez REA, Sawyer L, Sedeno-Cortes A, Sevigny JP, Shapovalova N, Shepard N, Shulga L, Sigler AR, Siverts L, Soliman S, Somasundaram S, Staats B, Stewart K, Szelenyi E, Tieu M, Trader C, Tran A, van Velthoven CTJ, Walker M, Wang Y, Weed N, Wirthlin M, Wood T, Wynalda B, Yao Z, Zhou T, Ariza J, Dee N, Reding M, Ronellenfitch K, Mufti S, Sunkin SM, Smith KA, Esposito L, Waters J, Thyagarajan B, Yao S, Lein ES, Zeng H, Levi BP, Ngai J, Ting JT, Tasic B. Cell. 2025 May 16:S0092-8674(25)00513-6. doi: 10.1016/j.cell.2025.05.002. PubMed 40403729.
Backbone
  Vector backbone: pAAV2
  Vector type: AAV
Growth in bacteria
  Bacterial resistance: Ampicillin, 100 μg/mL
  Growth temperature: 37°C
  Growth strain: NEB Stable
  Copy number: High Copy
Gene/Insert
  Gene/Insert name: SYFP2
  Species: Synthetic
  Promoter: minRho
  Cloning method: Gibson Cloning
Terms and licenses: Academic/Nonprofit Terms; Industry Terms: Not Available to Industry
How to cite: AiP11584 - pAAV-hsA2-AiE0090m-minRho-SYFP2-WPRE3-BGHpA (Alias: CN1584) was a gift from Allen Institute for Brain Science & Boaz Levi (Addgene plasmid # 230100 ; http://n2t.net/addgene:230100 ; RRID:Addgene_230100)
